>Addgene plasmid #51232 | pBEVY-T | depositor full sequence | sequence record 77674 | pBEVY-T sequence 6282 bps
GCGCCCAATACGCAAACCGCCTCTCCCCGCGCGTTGGCCGATTCATTAATGCAGCTGGCACGACAGGTTT
CCCGACTGGAAAGCGGGCAGTGAGCGCAACGCAATTAATGTGAGTTAGCTCACTCATTAGGCACCCCAGG
CTTTACACTTTATGCTTCCGGCTCGTATGTTGTGTGGAATTGTGAGCGGATAACAATTTCACACAGGAAA
CAGCTATGACCATGATTACGCCAAGCTTTTCATAGGGTAGGGGAATTTCGGGCATGCCGGTAGAGGTGTG
GTCAATAAGAGCGACCTCATGCTATACCTGAGAAAGCAACCTGACCTACAGGAAAGAGTTACTCAAGAAC
AAGAATTTTCGTTTTAAAACCTAAGAGTCACTTTAAAATTTGTATACACTTATTTTTTTTATAACTTATT
TAATAATAAAAATCATAAATCATAAGAAATTCGCTTATTTAGAAGTGTCAACAACGTATCTACCAACGAT
TTGACCCTTTTCCATCTTTTCGTAAATTTCTGGCAAGGTAGACAAGCCGACAACCTTGATTGGAGACTTG
ACCAAACCTCTGGCGAAGAAGTCCAAAGCTTGCATGCCTGCAGGTCGACTCTAGAGGATCCGTCGAAACT
AAGTTCTTGGTGTTTTAAAACTAAAAAAAAAGACTAACTATAAAAGTAGAATTTAAGAAGTTTAAGAAAT
AGATTTACAGAATTACAATCAATACCTACCGTTCTTTATATACTTATTAGTCAAGTAGGGGAATAATTTC
AGGGAACTGGTTTCAACCTTTTTTTTCAGCTTTTTCCAAATCAGAGAGAGCAGAAGGTAATAGAAGGTGT
AAGAAAATGAGATAGATACATGCGTGGGTCAATTGCCTTGTGTCATCATTTACTCCAGGCAGGTTGCATC
ACTCCATTGAGGTTGTGCCCGTTTTTTGCCTGTTTGTGCCCCTGTTCTCTGTAGTTGCGCTAAGAGAATG
GACCTATGAACTGATGGTTGGTGAAGAAAACAATATTTTGGTGCTGGGATTCTTTTTTTTTCTGGATGCC
AGCTTAAAAAGCGGGCTCCATTATATTTAGTGGATGCCAGGAATAAACTGTTCACCCAGACACCTACGAT
GTTATATATTCTGTGTAACCCGCCCCCTATTTTGGGCATGTACGGGTTACAGCAGAATTAAAAGGCTAAT
TTTTTGACTAAATAAAGTTAGGAAAATCACTACTATTAATTATTTACGTATTCTTTGAAATGGCAGTATT
GATAATGATAAACTCCCGGATTCTTTTCTTTTTTTTTCTTTTCTCTCTCCCCCGTTGTTGTCTCACCATA
TCCGCAATGACAAAAAAAATGATGGAAGACACTAAAGGAAAAAATTAACGACAAAGACAGCACCAACAGA
TGTCGTTGTTCCAGAGCTGATGAGGGGTATCTTCGAACACACGAAACTTTTTCCTTCCTTCATTCACGCA
CACTACTCTCTAATGAGCAACGGTATACGGCCTTCCTTCCAGTTACTTGAATTTGAAATAAAAAAAGTTT
GCCGCTTTGCTATCAAGTATAAATAGACCTGCAATTATTAATCTTTTGTTTCCTCGTCATTGTTCTCGTT
CCCTTTCTTCCTTGTTTCTTTTTCTGCACAATATTTCAAGCTATACCAAGCATACAATCAACTCCCCGGG
TACCGAGCTCGAATTCGACACTTCTAAATAAGCGGATCTCCTATGCCTTCACGATTTATAGTTTCCATTA
TCAAGTATGCCTATATTAGTATATAGCATCTTTAGATGACAGTGTTCGAAGTTTCACGAATAAAAGATAA
TATTCTACTTTTTGCTCCCACCGCGTTTGCTAGCACGAGTGAACACCATCCCTCGCCTGTGAGTTGTACC
CATTCCTCTAAACTGTAGACATGGTAGCTTCAGCAGTGTTCGTTATGTACGGCATCCTCCAACAAACAGT
CGGTTATAGTTTGTCCTGCTCCTCTGAATCGTCTCCCTCGATATTTCTCATTTTCCTTCGCATGCCCTCG
AGCGGAACGAAGCATCTGTGCTTCATTTTGTAGAACAAAAATGCAACGCGAGAGCGCTAATTTTTCAAAC
AAAGAATCTGAGCTGCATTTTTACAGAACAGAAATGCAACGCGAAAGCGCTATTTTACCAACGAAGAATC
TGTGCTTCATTTTTGTAAAACAAAAATGCAACGCGAGAGCGCTAATTTTTCAAACAAAGAATCTGAGCTG
CATTTTTACAGAACAGAAATGCAACGCGAGAGCGCTATTTTACCAACAAAGAATCTATACTTCTTTTTTG
TTCTACAAAAATGCATCCCGAGAGCGCTATTTTTCTAACAAAGCATCTTAGATTACTTTTTTTCTCCTTT
GTGCGCTCTATAATGCAGTCTCTTGATAACTTTTTGCACTGTAGGTCCGTTAAGGTTAGAAGAAGGCTAC
TTTGGTGTCTATTTTCTCTTCCATAAAAAAAGCCTGACTCCACTTCCCGCGTTTACTGATTACTAGCGAA
GCTGCGGGTGCATTTTTTCAAGATAAAGGCATCCCCGATTATATTCTATACCGATGTGGATTGCGCATAC
TTTGTGAACAGAAAGTGATAGCGTTGATGATTCTTCATTGGTCAGAAAATTATGAACGGTTTCTTCTATT
TTGTCTCTATATACTACGTATAGGAAATGTTTACATTTTCGTATTGTTTTCGATTCACTCTATGAATAGT
TCTTACTACAATTTTTTTGTCTAAAGAGTAATACTAGAGATAAACATAAAAAATGTAGAGGTCGAGTTTA
GATGCAAGTTCAAGGAGCGAAAGGTGGATGGGTAGGTTATATAGGGATATAGCACAGAGATATATAGCAA
AGAGATACTTTTGAGCAATGTTTGTGGAAGCGGTATTCGCAATATTTTAGTAGCTCGTTACAGTCCGGTG
CGTTTTTGGTTTTTTGAAAGTGCGTCTTCAGAGCGCTTTTGGTTTTCAAAAGCGCTCTGAAGTTCCTATA
CTTTCTAGCTAGAGAATAGGAACTTCGGAATAGGAACTTCAAAGCGTTTCCGAAAACGAGCGCTTCCGAA
AATGCAACGCGAGCTGCGCACATACAGCTCACTGTTCACGTCGCACCTATATCTGCGTGTTGCCTGTATA
TATATATACATGAGAAGAACGGCATAGTGCGTGTTTATGCTTAAATGCGTACTTATATGCGTCTATTTAT
GTAGGATGAAAGGTAGTCTAGTACCTCCTGTGATATTATCCCATTCCATGCGGGGTATCGTATGCTTCCT
TCAGCACTACCCTTTAGCTGTTCTATATGCTGCCACTCCTCAATTGGATTAGTCTCATCCTTCAATGCTA
TCATTTCCTTTGATATTGGATCGATCCGATGATAAGCTGTCAAACATGAGAATTGATCTTTTATGCTTGC
TTTTCAAAAGGCTTGCAGGCAAGTGCACAAACAATACTTAAATAAATACTACTCAGTAATAACCTATTTC
TTAGCATTTTTGACGAAATTTGCTATTTTGTTAGAGTCTTTTACACCATTTGTCTCCACACCTCCGCTTA
CATCAACACCAATAACGCCATTTAATCTAAGCGCATCACCAACATTTTCTGGCGTCAGTCCACCAGCTAA
CATAAAATGTAAGCTCTCGGGGCTCTCTTGCCTTCCAACCCAGTCAGAAATCGAGTTCCAATCCAAAAGT
TCACCTGTCCCACCTGCTTCTGAATCAAACAAGGGAATAAACGAATGAGGTTTCTGTGAAGCTGCACTGA
GTAGTATGTTGCAGTCTTTTGGAAATACGAGTCTTTTAATAACTGGCAAACCGAGGAACTCTTGGTATTC
TTGCCACGACTCATCTCCATGCAGTTGGACGATATCAATGCCGTAATCATTGACCAGAGCCAAAACATCC
TCCTTAGGTTGATTACGAAACACGCCAACCAAGTATTTCGGAGTGCCTGAACTATTTTTATATGCTTTTA
CAAGACTTGAAATTTTCCTTGCAATAACCGGGTCAATTGTTCTCTTTCTATTGGGCACACATATAATACC
CAGCAAGTCAGCATCGGAATCTAGTGCACATTCTGCGGCCTCTGTGCTCTGCAAGCCGCAAACTTTCACC
AATGGACCAGAACTACCTGTGAAATTAATAACAGACATACTCCAAGCTGCCTTTGTGTGCTTAATCACGT
ATACTCACGTGCTCAATAGTCACCAATGCCCTCCCTCTTGGCCCTCTCCTTTTCTTTTTTCGACCGAATT
AATTCTTGAAGACGAAAGGGCCTCGTGATACGCCTATTTTTATAGGTTAATGTCATGATAATAATGGTTT
CTTAGACGTCAGGTGGCACTTTTCGGGGAAATGTGCGCGGAACCCCTATTTGTTTATTTTTCTAAATACA
TTCAAATATGTATCCGCTCATGAGACAATAACCCTGATAAATGCTTCAATAATATTGAAAAAGGAAGAGT
ATGAGTATTCAACATTTCCGTGTCGCCCTTATTCCCTTTTTTGCGGCATTTTGCCTTCCTGTTTTTGCTC
ACCCAGAAACGCTGGTGAAAGTAAAAGATGCTGAAGATCAGTTGGGTGCACGAGTGGGTTACATCGAACT
GGATCTCAACAGCGGTAAGATCCTTGAGAGTTTTCGCCCCGAAGAACGTTTTCCAATGATGAGCACTTTT
AAAGTTCTGCTATGTGGCGCGGTATTATCCCGTATTGACGCCGGGCAAGAGCAACTCGGTCGCCGCATAC
ACTATTCTCAGAATGACTTGGTTGAGTACTCACCAGTCACAGAAAAGCATCTTACGGATGGCATGACAGT
AAGAGAATTATGCAGTGCTGCCATAACCATGAGTGATAACACTGCGGCCAACTTACTTCTGACAACGATC
GGAGGACCGAAGGAGCTAACCGCTTTTTTGCACAACATGGGGGATCATGTAACTCGCCTTGATCGTTGGG
AACCGGAGCTGAATGAAGCCATACCAAACGACGAGCGTGACACCACGATGCCTGTAGCAATGGCAACAAC
GTTGCGCAAACTATTAACTGGCGAACTACTTACTCTAGCTTCCCGGCAACAATTAATAGACTGGATGGAG
GCGGATAAAGTTGCAGGACCACTTCTGCGCTCGGCCCTTCCGGCTGGCTGGTTTATTGCTGATAAATCTG
GAGCCGGTGAGCGTGGGTCTCGCGGTATCATTGCAGCACTGGGGCCAGATGGTAAGCCCTCCCGTATCGT
AGTTATCTACACGACGGGGAGTCAGGCAACTATGGATGAACGAAATAGACAGATCGCTGAGATAGGTGCC
TCACTGATTAAGCATTGGTAACTGTCAGACCAAGTTTACTCATATATACTTTAGATTGATTTAAAACTTC
ATTTTTAATTTAAAAGGATCTAGGTGAAGATCCTTTTTGATAATCTCATGACCAAAATCCCTTAACGTGA
GTTTTCGTTCCACTGAGCGTCAGACCCCGTAGAAAAGATCAAAGGATCTTCTTGAGATCCTTTTTTTCTG
CGCGTAATCTGCTGCTTGCAAACAAAAAAACCACCGCTACCAGCGGTGGTTTGTTTGCCGGATCAAGAGC
TACCAACTCTTTTTCCGAAGGTAACTGGCTTCAGCAGAGCGCAGATACCAAATACTGTCCTTCTAGTGTA
GCCGTAGTTAGGCCACCACTTCAAGAACTCTGTAGCACCGCCTACATACCTCGCTCTGCTAATCCTGTTA
CCAGTGGCTGCTGCCAGTGGCGATAAGTCGTGTCTTACCGGGTTGGACTCAAGACGATAGTTACCGGATA
AGGCGCAGCGGTCGGGCTGAACGGGGGGTTCGTGCACACAGCCCAGCTTGGAGCGAACGACCTACACCGA
ACTGAGATACCTACAGCGTGAGCTATGAGAAAGCGCCACGCTTCCCGAAGGGAGAAAGGCGGACAGGTAT
CCGGTAAGCGGCAGGGTCGGAACAGGAGAGCGCACGAGGGAGCTTCCAGGGGGAAACGCCTGGTATCTTT
ATAGTCCTGTCGGGTTTCGCCACCTCTGACTTGAGCGTCGATTTTTGTGATGCTCGTCAGGGGGGCGGAG
CCTATGGAAAAACGCCAGCAACGCGGCCTTTTTACGGTTCCTGGCCTTTTGCTGGCCTTTTGCTCACATG
TTCTTTCCTGCGTTATCCCCTGATTCTGTGGATAACCGTATTACCGCCTTTGAGTGAGCTGATACCGCTC
GCCGCAGCCGAACGACCGAGCGCAGCGAGTCAGTGAGCGAGGAAGCGGAAGA
Features (pLannotate 1.2.2; 18 found; start..end, strand, type, name):
      1..93      +  CDS            lacI (fragment): lac repressor; lacI; The lac repressor binds to the lac operator to inhibit transcription in E. coli. This inhibition can be relieved by adding lactose or isopropyl-β-D-thiogalactopyranoside (IPTG).
    106..127     +  protein_bind   CAP binding site: CAP binding activates transcription in the presence of cAMP. E. coli catabolite activator protein
    142..172     +  promoter       lac promoter: promoter for the E. coli lac operon
    180..196     +  protein_bind   lac operator: The lac repressor binds to the lac operator to inhibit transcription in E. coli. This inhibition can be relieved by adding lactose or isopropyl-β-D-thiogalactopyranoside (IPTG). lac repressor encoded by lacI
    267..454     -  terminator     ADH1 terminator: S. cerevisiae ADH1; transcription terminator for the S. cerevisiae alcohol dehydrogenase 1 (ADH1) gene
    458..592     -  CDS            ADH1 (fragment): ADH1_YEAST - Also known as ADC1. Experimental evidence at protein level: Swiss-Prot protein existence level 1. This isozyme preferentially catalyzes the conversion of primary unbranched alcohols to their corresponding aldehydes. Also shows activity toward secondary alcohols. From Saccharomyces cerevisiae (strain ATCC 204508 / S288c) (Baker's yeast).
    586..621     -  misc_feature   MCS (fragment): pUC18/19 multiple cloning site
    623..1268    -  promoter       GAP promoter: S. cerevisiae TDH3; promoter for glyceraldehyde-3-phosphate dehydrogenase
   1281..1673    +  promoter       ADH1 promoter: S. cerevisiae ADH1; promoter for alcohol dehydrogenase 1
   1673..1696    -  misc_feature   MCS (fragment): pUC18/19 multiple cloning site
   1712..2011    +  terminator     ADH2 terminator: transcription terminator for the S. cerevisiae alcohol dehydrogenase 2 (ADH2) gene
   2036..3382    -  rep_origin     2μ ori: yeast 2μ plasmid origin of replication
   3387..3403    -  promoter       tet promoter (fragment): E. coli promoter for tetracycline efflux protein gene
   3497..4168    -  CDS            TRP1: TRPF_YEAST - Experimental evidence at protein level: Swiss-Prot protein existence level 1. From Saccharomyces cerevisiae (strain ATCC 204508 / S288c) (Baker's yeast).
   4169..4270    -  promoter       TRP1 promoter: S. cerevisiae TRP1
   4376..4480    +  promoter       AmpR promoter: bla
   4481..5341    +  CDS            AmpR: β-lactamase; bla; confers resistance to ampicillin, carbenicillin, and related antibiotics
   5512..6100    +  rep_origin     ori: high-copy-number ColE1/pMB1/pBR322/pUC origin of replication
