[The description below was written by a language model from this plasmid's Addgene catalogue record and pLannotate feature annotations shown in this document.]
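Description:
pBEVY-T is an empty yeast expression backbone of about 6.3 kb, built as an E. coli–Saccharomyces cerevisiae shuttle vector for constitutive co-expression of two genes from a single plasmid. In bacteria it replicates from a high-copy ColE1/pUC-type origin and is selected through the AmpR β-lactamase gene. In yeast it is maintained as a multicopy episome by the 2μ origin and selected by complementation of tryptophan auxotrophy with TRP1, which is driven by its own promoter. Remnants of earlier cloning vectors, including a lacI fragment, the CAP site, lac promoter and operator, and a fragment of the tet promoter, are also annotated but play no evident role in the yeast expression function.

The core of the plasmid is a bi-directional promoter made by placing the GPD (TDH3/GAP) promoter and a short derivative of the ADH1 promoter back to back, so that transcription proceeds outward in opposite directions. The vector derives from pBEVY-GT, in which this position is occupied by the galactose-inducible GAL1,10 promoter; the substitution makes expression constitutive. Each promoter faces a short polylinker fragment for restriction-enzyme cloning and its own terminator. The GPD side reads into the ADH1 terminator, which is preceded by a small residual ADH1 coding fragment, and the ADH1 promoter side reads into the ADH2 terminator. No insert is present.

This arrangement suits studies in which two proteins must be produced together in the same cell, such as subunits of a complex or interacting partners; the associated publication used the pBEVY series to examine aryl hydrocarbon receptor complex interactions in yeast. The depositor notes minor sequence discrepancies at cloning junctions that are not expected to affect function.
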