Addgene plasmid #51232: pBEVY-T
Purpose: (Empty Backbone) bi-directional expression vector for yeast, constitutively active, TRP1 selection
Depositing lab: Charles Miller. Depositing organization: Tulane University. Publication: Assessment of aryl hydrocarbon receptor complex interactions using pBEVY plasmids: expressionvectors with bi-directional promoters for use in Saccharomyces cerevisiae. Miller CA 3rd, Martinat MA, Hyman LE. Nucleic Acids Res. 1998 Aug 1;26(15):3577-83. 10.1093/nar/26.15.3577 PubMed 9671822.
Backbone
  Vector backbone: pBEVY-GT
  Backbone manufacturer: Addgene plasmid 51231
  Modifications to backbone: The GAL1,10 promoter was substituted with a constitutively active bi-directional promoter that consisted of a fusion of the GPD promoter and a short derivative of the ADH1 promoter.
  Vector type: Yeast Expression
  Promoter: GPD/ADH1
  Selectable markers: TRP1
Growth in bacteria
  Bacterial resistance: Ampicillin, 100 μg/mL
  Growth temperature: 37°C
  Growth strain: DH5alpha
  Copy number: High Copy
Gene/Insert
  Cloning method: Restriction Enzyme
  Sequencing primers: 5′ GPDpro_F and yADH1_F
Terms and licenses: Academic/Nonprofit Terms; Industry Terms: Not Available to Industry
Depositor comments: Please note that there are minor discrepancies between Addgene's quality control sequence and depositor's reference sequence. The changes are in cloning junctions and should not affect plasmid function.
How to cite: pBEVY-T was a gift from Charles Miller (Addgene plasmid # 51232 ; http://n2t.net/addgene:51232 ; RRID:Addgene_51232)
