>Addgene plasmid #51232 | pBEVY-T | addgene partial sequence | sequence record 78931 | pJG4_5_rev 5'-GGAGACTTGACCAAACCTCTGGCG-3'
CATGCCTGCAGGTCGACTCTAGAGGATCCGTCGAAACTAAGTTCTTGGTGTTTTAAAACTAAAAAAAAGA
CTAACTATAAAAGTAGAATTTAAGAAGTTTAAGAAATAGATTTACAGAATTACAATCAATACCTACCGTC
TTTATATACTTATTAGTCAAGTAGGGGAATAATTTCAGGGAACTGGTTTCAACCTTTTTTTTCAGCTTTT
TCCAAATCAGAGAGAGCAGAAGGTAATAGAAGGTGTAAGAAAATGAGATAGATACATGCGTGGGTCAATT
GCCTTGTGTCATCATTTACTCCAGGCAGGTTGCATCACTCCATTGAGGTTGTGCCCGTTTTTTGCCTGTT
TGTGCCCCTGTTCTCTGTAGTTGCGCTAAGAGAATGGACCTATGAACTGATGGTTGGTGAAGAAAACAAT
ATTTTGGTGCTGGGATTCTTTTTTTTTCTGGATGCCAGCTTAAAAAGCGGGCTCCATTATATTTAGTGGA
TGCCAGGAATAAACTGTTCACCCAGACACCTACGATGTTATATATTCTGTGTAACCCGCCCCCTATTTTG
GGCATGTACGGGTTACAGCAGAATTAAAAGGCTAATTTTTTGACTAAATAAAGTTAGGAAAATCACTACT
ATTAATTATTTACGTATTCTTTGAAATGGCAGTATTGATAATGATAAACTCCCGGATTCTTTTCTTTTTT
TTTCTTTTCTCTCTCCCCCGTTGTTGTCTCACCATATCCGCAATGACAAAAAAATGATGGAAGACACTAA
AGGAAAAAATTAACGACAAAGACAGCACCAACAGATGTCGTTGTTCCAGAGCTGATGAGGGGTATCTCGA
AGCACACGAAACTTTTTCCTTCCTTCATTCACGCACACTACTCTCTAATGAGCAACGGTATACGGCCTTC
CTTCCAGTTACTTGAATTTGAAATAAAA
