>Addgene plasmid #51232 | pBEVY-T | addgene partial sequence | sequence record 79188 | Amp-R 5'-ATAATACCGCGCCACATAGC-3'
CGTTCTTCGGGGCGAAAACTCTCAAGGATCTTACCGCTGTTGAGATCCAGTTCGATGTAACCCACTCGTG
CACCCAACTGATCTTCAGCATCTTTTACTTTCACCAGCGTTTCTGGGTGAGCAAAAACAGGAAGGCAAAA
TGCCGCAAAAAAGGGAATAAGGGCGACACGGAAATGTTGAATACTCATACTCTTCCTTTTTCAATATTAT
TGAAGCATTTATCAGGGTTATTGTCTCATGAGCGGATACATATTTGAATGTATTTAGAAAAATAAACAAA
TAGGGGTTCCGCGCACATTTCCCCGAAAAGTGCCACCTGACGTCTAAGAAACCATTATTATCATGACATT
AACCTATAAAAATAGGCGTATCACGAGGCCCTTTCGTCTTCAAGAATTAATTCGGTCGAAAAAAGAAAAG
GAGAGGGCCAAGAGGGAGGGCATTGGTGACTATTGAGCACGTGAGTATACGTGATTAAGCACACAAAGGC
AGCTTGGAGTATGTCTGTTATTAATTTCACAGGTAGTTCTGGTCCATTGGTGAAAGTTTGCGGCTTGCAG
AGCACAGAGGCCGCAGAATGTGCACTAGATTCCGATGCTGACTTGCTGGGTATTATATGTGTGCCCAATA
GAAAGAGAACAATTGACCCGGTTATTGCAAGGAAAATTTCAAGTCTTGTAAAAGCATATAAAAATAGTTC
AGGCACTCCGAAATACTTGGTTGGCGTGTTTCGTAATCAACCTAAGGAGGATGTTTTGGCTCTGGTCAAT
GATTACGGCATTGATATCGTCCAACTGCATGGAGATGAGTCGTGGCAAGAATACCAAGAGTTCCTCGGTT
TGCCAGTTATTAAAAGACTCGTATTTCCAAAAGACTGCAACATACTACTCAGTGCAGCTTCACAGAAA
